>Addgene plasmid #149542 | pGBW-m4137385 | addgene partial sequence | sequence record 314685 | Addgene NGS Result
GACATTGATTATTGACTAGTTATTAATAGTAATCAATTACGGGGTCATTAGTTCATAGCCCATATATGGA
GTTCCGCGTTACATAACTTACGGTAAATGGCCCGCCTGGCTGACCGCCCAACGACCCCCGCCCATTGACG
TCAATAATGACGTATGTTCCCATAGTAACGCCAATAGGGACTTTCCATTGACGTCAATGGGTGGAGTATT
TACGGTAAACTGCCCACTTGGCAGTACATCAAGTGTATCATATGCCAAGTACGCCCCCTATTGACGTCAA
TGACGGTAAATGGCCCGCCTGGCATTATGCCCAGTACATGACCTTATGGGACTTTCCTACTTGGCAGTAC
ATCTACGTATTAGTCATCGCTATTACCATGGTGATGCGGTTTTGGCAGTACATCAATGGGCGTGGATAGC
GGTTTGACTCACGGGGATTTCCAAGTCTCCACCCCATTGACGTCAATGGGAGTTTGTTTTGGCACCAAAA
TCAACGGGACTTTCCAAAATGTCGTAACAACTCCGCCCCATTGACGCAAATGGGCGGTAGGCGTGTACGG
TGGGAGGTCTATATAAGCAGAGCTGGTTTAGTGAACCGTCAGATCAGATCTTTGTCGATCCTACCATCCA
CTCGACACACCCGCCAGCGGCCGCCACCATGTTTGTTTTTCTTGTTTTATTGCCACTAGTCTCTAGTCAG
TGTGTTAATCTTACAACCAGAACTCAATTACCCCCTGCATACACTAATTCTTTCACACGTGGTGTTTATT
ACCCTGACAAAGTTTTCAGATCCTCAGTTTTACATTCAACTCAGGACTTGTTCTTACCTTTCTTTTCCAA
TGTTACTTGGTTCCATGCTATACATGTCTCTGGGACCAATGGTACTAAGAGGTTTGATAACCCTGTCCTA
CCATTTAATGATGGTGTTTATTTTGCTTCCACTGAGAAGTCTAACATAATAAGAGGCTGGATTTTTGGTA
CTACTTTAGATTCGAAGACCCAGTCCCTACTTATTGTTAATAACGCTACTAATGTTGTTATTAAAGTCTG
TGAATTTCAATTTTGTAATGATCCATTTTTGGGTGTTTATTACCACAAAAACAACAAAAGTTGGATGGAA
AGTGAGTTCAGAGTTTATTCTAGTGCGAATAATTGCACTTTTGAATATGTCTCTCAGCCTTTTCTTATGG
ACCTTGAAGGAAAACAGGGTAATTTCAAAAATCTTAGGGAATTTGTGTTTAAGAATATTGATGGTTATTT
TAAAATATATTCTAAGCACACGCCTATTAATTTAGTGCGTGATCTCCCTCAGGGTTTTTCGGCTTTAGAA
CCATTGGTAGATTTGCCAATAGGTATTAACATCACTAGGTTTCAAACTTTACTTGCTTTACATAGAAGTT
ATTTGACTCCTGGTGATTCTTCTTCAGGTTGGACAGCTGGTGCTGCAGCTTATTATGTGGGTTATCTTCA
ACCTAGGACTTTTCTATTAAAATATAATGAAAATGGAACCATTACAGATGCTGTAGACTGTGCACTTGAC
CCTCTCTCAGAAACAAAGTGTACGTTGAAATCCTTCACTGTAGAAAAAGGAATCTATCAAACTTCTAACT
TTAGAGTCCAACCAACAGAATCTATTGTTAGATTTCCTAATATTACAAACTTGTGCCCTTTTGGTGAAGT
TTTTAACGCCACCAGATTTGCATCTGTTTATGCTTGGAACAGGAAGAGAATCAGCAACTGTGTTGCTGAT
TATTCTGTCCTATATAATTCCGCATCATTTTCCACTTTTAAGTGTTATGGAGTGTCTCCTACTAAATTAA
ATGATCTCTGCTTTACTAATGTCTATGCAGATTCATTTGTAATTAGAGGTGATGAAGTCAGACAAATCGC
TCCAGGGCAAACTGGAAAGATTGCTGATTATAATTATAAATTACCAGATGATTTTACAGGCTGCGTTATA
GCTTGGAATTCTAACAATCTTGATTCTAAGGTTGGTGGTAATTATAATTACCTGTATAGATTGTTTAGGA
AGTCTAATCTCAAACCTTTTGAGAGAGATATTTCAACTGAAATCTATCAGGCCGGTAGCACACCTTGTAA
TGGTGTTGAAGGTTTTAATTGTTACTTTCCTTTACAATCATATGGTTTCCAACCCACTAATGGTGTTGGT
TACCAACCATACAGAGTAGTAGTACTTTCTTTTGAACTTCTACATGCACCAGCAACTGTTTGTGGACCTA
AAAAGTCTACTAATTTGGTTAAAAACAAATGTGTCAATTTCAACTTCAATGGTTTAACAGGCACAGGTGT
TCTTACTGAGTCTAACAAAAAGTTTCTGCCTTTCCAACAATTTGGCAGAGACATTGCTGACACTACTGAT
GCTGTCCGTGATCCACAGACACTTGAGATTCTTGACATTACACCATGTTCTTTTGGTGGTGTCAGTGTTA
TAACACCAGGAACAAATACTTCTAACCAGGTTGCTGTTCTTTATCAGGATGTTAACTGCACAGAAGTCCC
TGTTGCTATTCATGCAGATCAACTTACTCCTACTTGGCGTGTTTATTCTACAGGTTCTAATGTTTTTCAA
ACACGTGCAGGCTGTTTAATAGGGGCTGAACATGTCAACAACTCATATGAGTGTGACATACCCATTGGTG
CAGGTATATGCGCTAGTTATCAGACTCAGACTAATTCTCCTCGGCGGGCACGTAGTGTAGCTAGTCAATC
CATCATTGCCTACACTATGTCACTTGGTGCAGAAAATTCAGTTGCTTACTCTAATAACTCTATTGCCATA
CCCACAAATTTTACTATTAGTGTTACCACAGAAATTCTACCAGTGTCTATGACCAAGACATCAGTAGATT
GTACAATGTACATTTGTGGTGATTCAACTGAATGCAGCAATCTTTTGTTGCAATATGGCAGTTTTTGTAC
ACAATTAAACCGTGCTTTAACTGGAATAGCTGTTGAACAAGACAAAAACACCCAAGAAGTTTTTGCACAA
GTCAAACAAATTTACAAAACACCACCAATTAAAGATTTTGGTGGTTTTAATTTTTCACAAATATTACCAG
ATCCATCAAAACCAAGCAAGAGGTCATTTATTGAAGATCTACTTTTCAACAAAGTGACACTTGCAGATGC
TGGCTTCATCAAACAATATGGTGATTGCCTTGGTGATATTGCTGCTAGAGACCTCATTTGTGCACAAAAG
TTTAACGGCCTTACTGTTTTGCCACCTTTGCTCACAGATGAAATGATTGCTCAATACACTTCTGCACTGT
TAGCGGGTACAATCACTTCTGGTTGGACCTTTGGTGCAGGTGCTGCATTACAAATACCATTTGCTATGCA
AATGGCTTATAGGTTTAATGGTATTGGAGTTACACAGAATGTTCTCTATGAGAACCAAAAATTGATTGCC
AACCAATTTAATAGTGCTATTGGCAAAATTCAAGACTCACTTTCTTCCACAGCAAGTGCACTTGGAAAAC
TTCAAGATGTGGTCAACCAAAATGCACAAGCTTTAAACACGCTTGTTAAACAACTTAGCTCCAATTTTGG
TGCAATTTCAAGTGTTTTAAATGATATCCTTTCACGTCTTGACAAAGTTGAGGCTGAAGTGCAAATTGAT
AGGTTGATCACAGGCAGACTTCAAAGTTTGCAGACATATGTGACTCAACAATTAATTAGAGCTGCAGAAA
TCAGAGCTTCTGCTAATCTTGCTGCTACTAAAATGTCAGAGTGTGTACTTGGACAATCAAAAAGAGTTGA
TTTTTGTGGAAAGGGCTATCATCTTATGTCCTTCCCTCAGTCAGCACCTCATGGTGTAGTCTTCTTGCAT
GTGACTTATGTCCCTGCACAAGAAAAGAACTTCACAACTGCTCCTGCCATTTGTCATGATGGAAAAGCAC
ACTTTCCTCGTGAAGGTGTCTTTGTTTCAAATGGCACACACTGGTTTGTAACACAAAGGAATTTTTATGA
ACCACAAATCATTACTACAGACAACACATTTGTGTCTGGTAACTGTGATGTTGTAATAGGAATTGTCAAC
AACACAGTTTATGATCCTTTGCAACCTGAATTAGACTCATTCAAGGAGGAGTTAGATAAATATTTTAAGA
ATCATACATCACCAGATGTTGATTTAGGTGACATCTCTGGCATTAATGCTTCAGTTGTAAACATTCAAAA
AGAAATTGACCGCCTCAATGAGGTTGCCAAGAATTTAAATGAATCTCTCATCGATCTCCAAGAACTTGGA
AAGTATGAGCAGTATATAAAATGGCCATGGTACATTTGGCTAGGTTTTATAGCTGGCTTGATTGCCATAG
TAATGGTGACAATTATGCTTTGCTGTATGACCAGTTGCTGTAGTTGTCTCAAGGGCTGTTGTTCTTGTGG
ATCCTGCTGCAAATAATCCGGACTCAGATCTCGATCTTTTTCCCTCTGCCAAAAATTATGGGGACATCAT
GAAGCCCCTTGAGCATCTGACTTCTGGCTAATAAAGGAAATTTATTTTCATTGCAATAGTGTGTTGGAAT
TTTTTGTGTCTCTCACTCGGAAGGACATATGGGAGGGCAAATCATTTAAAACATCAGAATGAGTATTTGG
TTTAGAGTTTGGCAACATATGCCCATATGCTGGCTGCCATGAACAAAGGTTGGCTATAAAGAGGTCATCA
GTATATGAAACAGCCCCCTGCTGTCCATTCCTTATTCCATAGAAAAGCCTTGACTTGAGGTTAGATTTTT
TTTATATTTTGTTTTGTGTTATTTTTTTCTTTAACATCCCTAAAATTTTCCTTACATGTTTTACTAGCCA
GATTTTTCCTCCTCTCCTGACTACTCCCAGTCATAGCTGTCCCTCTTCTCTTATGGAGATCCCTCGACCT
GCAGCCCAAGCTTGGCGTAATCATGGTCATAGCTGTTTCCTGTGTGAAATTGTTATCCGCTCACAATTCC
ACACAACATACGAGCCGGAAGCATAAAGTGTAAAGCCTGGGGTGCCTAATGAGTGAGCTAACTCACATTA
ATTGCGTTGCGCTCACTGCCCGCTTTCCAGTCGGGAAACCTGTCGTGCCAGCGGATCCGCATCTCAATTA
GTCAGCAACCATAGTCCCGCCCCTAACTCCGCCCATCCCGCCCCTAACTCCGCCCAGTTCCGCCCATTCT
CCGCCCCATGGCTGACTAATTTTTTTTATTTATGCAGAGGCCGAGGCCGCCTCGGCCTCTGAGCTATTCC
AGAAGTAGTGAGGAGGCTTTTTTGGAGGCCTAGGCTTTTGCAAAAAGCTAACTTGTTTATTGCAGCTTAT
AATGGTTACAAATAAAGCAATAGCATCACAAATTTCACAAATAAAGCATTTTTTTCACTGCATTCTAGTT
GTGGTTTGTCCAAACTCATCAATGTATCTTATCATGTCTGGATCCGCTGCATTAATGAATCGGCCAACGC
GCGGGGAGAGGCGGTTTGCGTATTGGGCGCTCTTCCGCTTCCTCGCTCACTGACTCGCTGCGCTCGGTCG
TTCGGCTGCGGCGAGCGGTATCAGCTCACTCAAAGGCGGTAATACGGTTATCCACAGAATCAGGGGATAA
CGCAGGAAAGAACATGTGAGCAAAAGGCCAGCAAAAGGCCAGGAACCGTAAAAAGGCCGCGTTGCTGGCG
TTTTTCCATAGGCTCCGCCCCCCTGACGAGCATCACAAAAATCGACGCTCAAGTCAGAGGTGGCGAAACC
CGACAGGACTATAAAGATACCAGGCGTTTCCCCCTGGAAGCTCCCTCGTGCGCTCTCCTGTTCCGACCCT
GCCGCTTACCGGATACCTGTCCGCCTTTCTCCCTTCGGGAAGCGTGGCGCTTTCTCATAGCTCACGCTGT
AGGTATCTCAGTTCGGTGTAGGTCGTTCGCTCCAAGCTGGGCTGTGTGCACGAACCCCCCGTTCAGCCCG
ACCGCTGCGCCTTATCCGGTAACTATCGTCTTGAGTCCAACCCGGTAAGACACGACTTATCGCCACTGGC
AGCAGCCACTGGTAACAGGATTAGCAGAGCGAGGTATGTAGGCGGTGCTACAGAGTTCTTGAAGTGGTGG
CCTAACTACGGCTACACTAGAAGAACAGTATTTGGTATCTGCGCTCTGCTGAAGCCAGTTACCTTCGGAA
AAAGAGTTGGTAGCTCTTGATCCGGCAAACAAACCACCGCTGGTAGCGGTGGTTTTTTTGTTTGCAAGCA
GCAGATTACGCGCAGAAAAAAAGGATCTCAAGAAGATCCTTTGATCTTTTCTACGGGGTCTGACGCTCAG
TGGAACGAAAACTCACGTTAAGGGATTTTGGTCATGAGATTATCAAAAAGGATCTTCACCTAGATCCTTT
TAAATTAAAAATGAAGTTTTAAATCAATCTAAAGTATATATGAGTAAACTTGGTCTGACAGATGAGTATT
CAACATTTCCGTGTCGCCCTTATTCCCTTTTTTGCGGCATTTTGCCTTCCTGTTTTTGCTCACCCAGAAA
CGCTGGTGAAAGTAAAAGATGCTGAAGATCAGTTGGGTGCACGAGTGGGTTACATCGAACTGGATCTCAA
CAGCGGTAAGATCCTTGAGAGTTTTCGCCCCGAAGAACGTTTTCCAATGATGAGCACTTTTAAAGTTCTG
CTATGTGGCGCGGTATTATCCCGTATTGACGCCGGGCAAGAGCAACTCGGTCGCCGCATACACTATTCTC
AGAATGACTTGGTTGAGTACTCACCAGTCACAGAAAAGCATCTTACGGATGGCATGACAGTAAGAGAATT
ATGCAGTGCTGCCATAACCATGAGTGATAACACTGCGGCCAACTTACTTCTGACAACGATCGGAGGACCG
AAGGAGCTAACCGCTTTTTTGCACAACATGGGGGATCATGTAACTCGCCTTGATCGTTGGGAACCGGAGC
TGAATGAAGCCATACCAAACGACGAGCGTGACACCACGATGCCTGTAGCAATGGCAACAACGTTGCGCAA
ACTATTAACTGGCGAACTACTTACTCTAGCTTCCCGGCAACAATTAATAGACTGGATGGAGGCGGATAAA
GTTGCAGGACCACTTCTGCGCTCGGCCCTTCCGGCTGGCTGGTTTATTGCTGATAAATCTGGAGCCGGTG
AGCGTGGGTCTCGCGGTATCATTGCAGCACTGGGGCCAGATGGTAAGCCCTCCCGTATCGTAGTTATCTA
CACGACGGGGAGTCAGGCAACTATGGATGAACGAAATAGACAGATCGCTGAGATAGGTGCCTCACTGATT
AAGCATTGGTAAACTCTTCCTTTTTCAATATTATTGAAGCATTTATCAGGGTTATTGTCTCATGAGCGGA
TACATATTTGAATGTATTTAGAAAAATAAACAAATAGGGGTTCCGCGCACATTTCCCCGAAAAGTGCCAC
CTGGGTC
