[The description below was written by a language model from this plasmid's Addgene catalogue record.]
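Description:
pGBW-m4137385 is a synthesized mammalian expression plasmid carrying the SARS-CoV-2 surface glycoprotein (Spike, S protein) under control of a CMV promoter, the strong constitutive viral promoter widely used for transient expression in mammalian cells. It is maintained in E. coli as a high-copy plasmid under ampicillin selection. The catalogue entry is unusual in how it divides the construct: the "backbone" is listed as just the AmpR gene with its start and stop codons (860 bp), while everything else, about 6.6 kb, is counted as the insert. That figure therefore presumably includes the promoter, the spike coding region and the remaining plasmid elements, but the record does not identify the origin of replication, the polyadenylation signal or any tags, and no feature table is available to confirm them.

The spike sequence is described as wild type relative to the NCBI reference protein, apart from an 18-amino-acid C-terminal truncation. The depositor comments state that the plasmid was made for producing pseudotyped VSV particles, and that truncations have been shown to help expression and/or capture of spike by VSVΔG, a glycoprotein-deleted vesicular stomatitis virus that relies on an envelope protein supplied in trans. The same comments word the truncation differently, as an 18 or 19 bp truncation in the CMV promoter, which does not match the mutation field; the record does not resolve this discrepancy, so the sequence should be checked. The listing of human alongside SARS-CoV-2 as species may indicate codon optimization, though this is not stated. The expected use is expression of spike in mammalian producer cells to generate pseudoviruses for entry and neutralization studies.
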