Addgene plasmid #149542: pGBW-m4137385
Purpose: Mammalian expression plasmid for SARS-CoV-2 surface glycoprotein (Spike protein)
Depositing lab: Ginkgo Bioworks & Benjie Chen. Depositing organization: Ginkgo Bioworks.
Backbone
  Vector backbone: AmpR gene, with start and stop codons
  Backbone size w/o insert (bp): 860
  Vector type: Mammalian Expression
Growth in bacteria
  Bacterial resistance: Ampicillin, 100 μg/mL
  Growth temperature: 37°C
  Growth strain: DH5alpha
  Copy number: High Copy
Gene/Insert
  Gene/Insert name: SARS-CoV-2 S (surface glycoprotein) (alt names: Spike protein; S protein)
  Species: H. sapiens (human); Severe acute respiratory syndrome coronavirus 2
  Insert size (bp): 6565
  Mutation: wt;18-aa Ctrunc
  Entrez Gene: S (a.k.a. GU280_gp02, spike glycoprotein)
  Promoter: CMV
  Cloning method: Unknown
Resource information
  A portion of this plasmid was derived from a plasmid made by: GinkgoBioworks
Depositor comments: NCBI reference sequence: YP_009724390.1 . This plasmid contains an 18 or 19bp truncation in the CMV promoter and was synthesized for making pseudotyped VSV particles. It has been shown that truncations either help expression and /or capture by VSVdeltaG. See https://www.ncbi.nlm.nih.gov/pubmed/19057867 for original paper on VSV pseudotyping, and https://www.cell.com/cell/pdf/S0092-8674(20)30229-4.pdf on more recent efforts with SARS-CoV-2.
How to cite: pGBW-m4137385 was a gift from Ginkgo Bioworks & Benjie Chen (Addgene plasmid # 149542 ; http://n2t.net/addgene:149542 ; RRID:Addgene_149542)
